>Addgene plasmid #16082 | Pmec-18 caspase-3 (p12)::nz [TU#813] | depositor full sequence | sequence record 8475 | Author sequence
AAGCTTCAATTAATTCGTCTACTATCCACGTGTCGATTCGAAGACAGTTCACATGAGTCATTGACTTTGA
TCTGGAACATATTTTTTAATATAGAAATTTCCGATTTTGATTACCTTTGCCATGCACACTTGCACTTTGC
AACAATAACCATTTGAGCGATTCGCTCGAGTAGTTCTCGCGCTCTTCTTGACATCAGATGAAAATAACAA
AAAGAGGAGAGCATTGACCAAATGTATCAAGATTGCATGGTAAAACATAGCAAATGTTTGTCATCCGATG
GGTTGGCTCCTTGTTGCACTGGTATGCATTTGTGATGCGAAACAGGAGCTCTTCCAGAAGCAGTCTTGCA
CTTCTTGTATTCATTCCTTTGCCTCGCCTTCCAAGAAGGTTGTGAGCGGATCCACCGCCATGAGTGGTGT
TGATGATGACATGGCGTGTCATAAAATACCAGTGGAGGCCGACTTCTTGTATGCATACTCCACAGCACCT
GGTTATTATTCTTGGCGAAATTCAAAGGATGGCTCCTGGTTCATCCAGTCGCTTTGTGCCATGCTGAAAC
AGTATGCCGACAAGCTTGAATTTATGCACATTCTTACCCGGGTTAACCGAAAGGTGGCAACAGAATTTGA
GTCCTTTTCCTTTGACGCTACTTTTCATGCAAAGAAACAGATTCCATGTATTGTTTCCATGCTCACAAAA
GAACTCTATTTTTATCACCCCCGGGATTGGCCAAAGGACCCAAAGGTATGTTTCGAATGATACTAACATA
ACATAGAACATTTTCAGGAGGACCCTTGGAGGGTACCAGGCTCTGGCTCTGGCGCTCAGCTTAAGAAAGA
GCTGCAGGCAAACAAGAAAGAGCTGGCTCAGCTGAAGTGGGAACTGCAGGCACTGAAGAAAGAACTGGCT
CAGTGAGAATTCCAACTGAGCGCCGGTCGCTACCATTACCAACTTGTCTGGTGTCAAAAATAATAGGGGC
CGCTGTCATCAGAGTAAGTTTAAACTGAGTTCTACTAACTAACGAGTAATATTTAAATTTTCAGCATCTC
GCGCCCGTGCCTCTGACTTCTAAGTCCAATTACTCTTCAACATCCCTACATGCTCTTTCTCCCTGTGCTC
CCACCCCCTATTTTTGTTATTATCAAAAAAACTTCTTCTTAATTTCTTTGTTTTTTAGCTTCTTTTAAGT
CACCTCTAACAATGAAATTGTGTAGATTCAAAAATAGAATTAATTCGTAATAAAAAGTCGAAAAAAATTG
TGCTCCCTCCCCCCATTAATAATAATTCTATCCCAAAATCTACACAATGTTCTGTGTACACTTCTTATGT
TTTTTTTACTTCTGATAAATTTTTTTTGAAACATCATAGAAAAAACCGCACACAAAATACCTTATCATAT
GTTACGTTTCAGTTTATGACCGCAATTTTTATTTCTTCGCACGTCTGGGCCTCTCATGACGTCAAATCAT
GCTCATCGTGAAAAAGTTTTGGAGTATTTTTGGAATTTTTCAATCAAGTGAAAGTTTATGAAATTAATTT
TCCTGCTTTTGCTTTTTGGGGGTTTCCCCTATTGTTTGTCAAGAGTTTCGAGGACGGCGTTTTTCTTGCT
AAAATCACAAGTATTGATGAGCACGATGCAAGAAAGATCGGAAGAAGGTTTGGGTTTGAGGCTCAGTGGA
AGGTGAGTAGAAGTTGATAATTTGAAAGTGGAGTAGTGTCTATGGGGTTTTTGCCTTAAATGACAGAATA
CATTCCCAATATACCAAACATAACTGTTTCCTACTAGTCGGCCGTACGGGCCCTTTCGTCTCGCGCGTTT
CGGTGATGACGGTGAAAACCTCTGACACATGCAGCTCCCGGAGACGGTCACAGCTTGTCTGTAAGCGGAT
GCCGGGAGCAGACAAGCCCGTCAGGGCGCGTCAGCGGGTGTTGGCGGGTGTCGGGGCTGGCTTAACTATG
CGGCATCAGAGCAGATTGTACTGAGAGTGCACCATATGCGGTGTGAAATACCGCACAGATGCGTAAGGAG
AAAATACCGCATCAGGCGGCCTTAAGGGCCTCGTGATACGCCTATTTTTATAGGTTAATGTCATGATAAT
AATGGTTTCTTAGACGTCAGGTGGCACTTTTCGGGGAAATGTGCGCGGAACCCCTATTTGTTTATTTTTC
TAAATACATTCAAATATGTATCCGCTCATGAGACAATAACCCTGATAAATGCTTCAATAATATTGAAAAA
GGAAGAGTATGAGTATTCAACATTTCCGTGTCGCCCTTATTCCCTTTTTTGCGGCATTTTGCCTTCCTGT
TTTTGCTCACCCAGAAACGCTGGTGAAAGTAAAAGATGCTGAAGATCAGTTGGGTGCACGAGTGGGTTAC
ATCGAACTGGATCTCAACAGCGGTAAGATCCTTGAGAGTTTTCGCCCCGAAGAACGTTTTCCAATGATGA
GCACTTTTAAAGTTCTGCTATGTGGCGCGGTATTATCCCGTATTGACGCCGGGCAAGAGCAACTCGGTCG
CCGCATACACTATTCTCAGAATGACTTGGTTGAGTACTCACCAGTCACAGAAAAGCATCTTACGGATGGC
ATGACAGTAAGAGAATTATGCAGTGCTGCCATAACCATGAGTGATAACACTGCGGCCAACTTACTTCTGA
CAACGATCGGAGGACCGAAGGAGCTAACCGCTTTTTTGCACAACATGGGGGATCATGTAACTCGCCTTGA
TCGTTGGGAACCGGAGCTGAATGAAGCCATACCAAACGACGAGCGTGACACCACGATGCCTGTAGCAATG
GCAACAACGTTGCGCAAACTATTAACTGGCGAACTACTTACTCTAGCTTCCCGGCAACAATTAATAGACT
GGATGGAGGCGGATAAAGTTGCAGGACCACTTCTGCGCTCGGCCCTTCCGGCTGGCTGGTTTATTGCTGA
TAAATCTGGAGCCGGTGAGCGTGGGTCTCGCGGTATCATTGCAGCACTGGGGCCAGATGGTAAGCCCTCC
CGTATCGTAGTTATCTACACGACGGGGAGTCAGGCAACTATGGATGAACGAAATAGACAGATCGCTGAGA
TAGGTGCCTCACTGATTAAGCATTGGTAACTGTCAGACCAAGTTTACTCATATATACTTTAGATTGATTT
AAAACTTCATTTTTAATTTAAAAGGATCTAGGTGAAGATCCTTTTTGATAATCTCATGACCAAAATCCCT
TAACGTGAGTTTTCGTTCCACTGAGCGTCAGACCCCGTAGAAAAGATCAAAGGATCTTCTTGAGATCCTT
TTTTTCTGCGCGTAATCTGCTGCTTGCAAACAAAAAAACCACCGCTACCAGCGGTGGTTTGTTTGCCGGA
TCAAGAGCTACCAACTCTTTTTCCGAAGGTAACTGGCTTCAGCAGAGCGCAGATACCAAATACTGTCCTT
CTAGTGTAGCCGTAGTTAGGCCACCACTTCAAGAACTCTGTAGCACCGCCTACATACCTCGCTCTGCTAA
TCCTGTTACCAGTGGCTGCTGCCAGTGGCGATAAGTCGTGTCTTACCGGGTTGGACTCAAGACGATAGTT
ACCGGATAAGGCGCAGCGGTCGGGCTGAACGGGGGGTTCGTGCACACAGCCCAGCTTGGAGCGAACGACC
TACACCGAACTGAGATACCTACAGCGTGAGCATTGAGAAAGCGCCACGCTTCCCGAAGGGAGAAAGGCGG
ACAGGTATCCGGTAAGCGGCAGGGTCGGAACAGGAGAGCGCACGAGGGAGCTTCCAGGGGGAAACGCCTG
GTATCTTTATAGTCCTGTCGGGTTTCGCCACCTCTGACTTGAGCGTCGATTTTTGTGATGCTCGTCAGGG
GGGCGGAGCCTATGGAAAAACGCCAGCAACGCGGCCTTTTTACGGTTCCTGGCCTTTTGCTGGCCTTTTG
CTCACATGTTCTTTCCTGCGTTATCCCCTGATTCTGTGGATAACCGTATTACCGCCTTTGAGTGAGCTGA
TACCGCTCGCCGCAGCCGAACGACCGAGCGCAGCGAGTCAGTGAGCGAGGAAGCGGAAGAGCGCCCAATA
CGCAAACCGCCTCTCCCCGCGCGTTGGCCGATTCATTAATGCAGCTGGCACGACAGGTTTCCCGACTGGA
AAGCGGGCAGTGAGCGCAACGCAATTAATGTGAGTTAGCTCACTCATTAGGCACCCCAGGCTTTACACTT
TATGCTTCCGGCTCGTATGTTGTGTGGAATTGTGAGCGGATAACAATTTCACACAGGAAACAGCTATGAC
CATGATTACGCCAAGCTGTAAGTTTAAACATGATCTTACTAACTAACTATTCTCATTTAAATTTTCAGAG
CTTAAAAATGGCTGAAATCACTCACAACGATGGATACGCTAACAACTTGGAAATGAAAT
Features (pLannotate 1.2.2; 11 found; start..end, strand, type, name):
    413..718     +  CDS            CASP3 (fragment): CASP3_HUMAN - Also known as CPP32. Experimental evidence at protein level: Swiss-Prot protein existence level 1. Involved in the activation cascade of caspases responsible for apoptosis execution (PubMed:7596430). At the onset of apoptosis it proteolytically cleaves poly(ADP-ribose) polymerase (PARP) at a '216- Asp-|-Gly-217' bond (PubMed:7774019). Cleaves and activates sterol regulatory element binding proteins (SREBPs) between the basic helix- loop-helix leucine zipper domain and the membrane attachment domain. Cleaves and activates caspase-6, -7 and -9 (PubMed:7596430). Involved in the clea
   1587..1682    +  CDS            aex-5 (fragment): AEX5_CAEEL - Also known as kpc-3 From Caenorhabditis elegans.
   1810..1845    +  CDS            rop (fragment): Rop protein, which maintains plasmids at low copy number; rop
   1947..2046    +  misc_feature   bom (fragment): basis of mobility region from pBR322
   2144..2248    +  promoter       AmpR promoter: bla
   2249..3109    +  CDS            AmpR: β-lactamase; bla; confers resistance to ampicillin, carbenicillin, and related antibiotics
   3280..3868    +  rep_origin     ori: high-copy-number ColE1/pMB1/pBR322/pUC origin of replication
   4051..4143    +  CDS            lacI (fragment): lac repressor; lacI; The lac repressor binds to the lac operator to inhibit transcription in E. coli. This inhibition can be relieved by adding lactose or isopropyl-β-D-thiogalactopyranoside (IPTG).
   4156..4177    +  protein_bind   CAP binding site: CAP binding activates transcription in the presence of cAMP. E. coli catabolite activator protein
   4192..4222    +  promoter       lac promoter: promoter for the E. coli lac operon
   4230..4246    +  protein_bind   lac operator: The lac repressor binds to the lac operator to inhibit transcription in E. coli. This inhibition can be relieved by adding lactose or isopropyl-β-D-thiogalactopyranoside (IPTG). lac repressor encoded by lacI
