[The description below was written by a language model from this plasmid's Addgene catalogue record and pLannotate feature annotations shown in this document.]
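Description:
Pmec-18 caspase-3 (p12)::nz [TU#813] is a Caenorhabditis elegans expression plasmid built on the pPD95.75 worm vector backbone. It is propagated in E. coli through a high-copy ColE1/pUC-type origin and selected with ampicillin via the β-lactamase gene and its own promoter. The feature table also picks up typical cloning-vector remnants (fragments of rop, the pBR322 bom region and lacI, plus a CAP site, lac promoter and lac operator), which are backbone carry-over and not part of the worm expression unit. A short match to C. elegans aex-5 lies downstream of the insert; its role is not stated in the record.

The payload is a roughly 0.5 kb insert cloned between BamHI and EcoRI sites, both retained. According to the depositor's map, the first ~400 bp of the sequence is the mec-18 promoter, followed by the coding region for the p12 (small) subunit of human caspase-3, derived from a full-length cDNA clone. A short intron, a common aid to transgene expression in worms, comes next, followed by the antiparallel leucine-zipper domain NZ fused to the subunit's C-terminal end. The automated annotation confirms the CASP3 fragment at the expected position.

The construct is one half of a reconstituted-caspase system for targeted cell killing. The p12::NZ fusion is presumably inactive alone and is meant to pair, through the zipper, with a complementary zipper-tagged large subunit expressed from a separate construct. Active caspase-3, and therefore cell death, would thus arise only in cells where both promoters are active, allowing combinatorial ablation of cells expressing mec-18. The partner plasmid is not described in this record.
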