Addgene plasmid #16082: Pmec-18 caspase-3 (p12)::nz [TU#813]
Depositing lab: Martin Chalfie. Depositing organization: Columbia University. Publication: Targeted cell killing by reconstituted caspases. Chelur DS, Chalfie M. Proc Natl Acad Sci U S A. 2007 Feb 13. 104(7):2283-8. 10.1073/pnas.0610877104 PubMed 17283333.
Backbone
  Vector backbone: pPD95.75
  Backbone manufacturer: Andrew Fire Lab
  Backbone size w/o insert (bp): 3880
  Vector type: Worm Expression
Growth in bacteria
  Bacterial resistance: Ampicillin, 100 μg/mL
  Growth temperature: 37°C
  Growth strain: DH5alpha
  Copy number: Unknown
Gene/Insert
  Gene/Insert name: caspase-3 (p12) :: nz (alt name: caspase-3)
  Species: H. sapiens (human)
  Insert size (bp): 519
  Entrez Gene: CASP3 (a.k.a. CPP32, CPP32B, SCA-1)
  Cloning method: Restriction Enzyme; 5′ cloning site BamHI (not destroyed); 3′ cloning site EcoRI (not destroyed)
  Sequencing primers: 5′ M13 rev
Resource information
  A portion of this plasmid was derived from a plasmid made by: caspase-3 from MGC full length cDNA clone ID 4419175.
Terms and licenses: Academic/Nonprofit Terms; Industry Terms: Not Available to Industry
Depositor comments: caspase-3 (p12) fused to the antiparallel leucine-zipper domain NZ (ALKKELQANKKELAQLKWELQALKKELAQ). For listed sequence, 1-397bp = mec-18p; 410-718bp = caspase-3(p12); 746-787bp = intron; 824-916bp = NZ.
How to cite: Pmec-18 caspase-3 (p12)::nz [TU#813] was a gift from Martin Chalfie (Addgene plasmid # 16082 ; http://n2t.net/addgene:16082 ; RRID:Addgene_16082)
