>Addgene plasmid #16082 | Pmec-18 caspase-3 (p12)::nz [TU#813] | addgene partial sequence | sequence record 22443 | 16082 with M13R
ACATGGATCTTACTAACTAACTATTCTCATTTAAATTTTCAGAGCTTAAAAATGGCTGAAATCACTCACA
ACGATGGATACGCTAACAACTTGGAAATGAAATAAGCTTCAATTAATTCGTCTACTATCCACGTGTCGAT
TCGAAGACAGTTCACATGAGTCATTGACTTTGATCTGGAACATATTTTTTAATATAGAAATTTCCGATTT
TGATTACCTTTGCCATGTACACTTGCACTTTGCAACAATAACCATTTGAGCGATTCGCTCGAGTAGTTCT
CGCGCTCTTCTTGACATCAGATGAAAATAACAAAAAGAGGAGAGCATTGACCAAATGTATCAAGATTGCA
TGGTAAAACATAGCAAATGTTTGTCATCCGATGGGTTGGCTCCTTGTTGCACTGGTATGCATTTGTGATG
CGAAACAGGAGCTCTTCCAGAAGCAGTCTTGCACTTCTTGTATTCATTCCTTTGCCTCGCCTTCCAAGAA
GGTTGTGAGCGGATCCACCGCCATGAGTGGTGTTGATGATGACATGGCGTGTCATAAAATACCAGTGGAG
GCCGACTTCTTGTATGCATACTCCACAGCACCTGGTTATTATTCTTGGCGAAATTCAAAGGATGGCTCCT
GGTTCATCCAGTCGCTTTGTGCCATGCTGAAACAGTATGCCGACAAGCTTGAATTTATGCACATTCTTAC
CCGGGTTAACCGAAAGGTGGCACAGAATTTGAGTCCTTTTCCTTTGACGCTACTTTTCATGCAAAGAAC
